>Addgene plasmid #167610 | pKP2182 | addgene full sequence | sequence record 339843 | Addgene NGS Result
ATGGCAATGCATCTTAACGAAAACCTCGACGATAACGGCGAAATGCATGATATCAACGTGACGCCGTTTA
TCGACGTGATGTTGGTTCTGCTGATTATCTTTATGGTGGCGGCACCGTTAGCGACGGTAGATGCAAAGGT
GAACTTGGCAGCTTCTACCAGCACGCCGCAGCCGCGCCCGGAAAAACCGGTTTATCTGTCGGTGAAGGCA
GACAACTCGATGTTTATCGGTAACGATCCGGTCACCGATGAAACAATGATTACGGCGTTGAATGCGTTAA
CCGAAGGCAAGAAAGACACCACCATCTTCTTCCGAGCGGACAAAACCGTCGATTACGAGACGTTGATGAA
GGTAATGGATACGCTGCATCAGGCGGGTTACCTGAAGATAGGTCTGGTCGGCGAAGAAACCGCCAAAGCG
AAGTAACCATGGTACCCGGGGATCCTCTAGAGTCGACCTGCAGGCATGCAAGCTTGGCTGTTTTGGCGGA
TGAGAGAAGATTTTCAGCCTGATACAGATTAAATCAGAACGCAGAAGCGGTCTGATAAAACAGAATTTGC
CTGGCGGCAGTAGCGCGGTGGTCCCACCTGACCCCATGCCGAACTCAGAAGTGAAACGCCGTAGCGCCGA
TGGTAGTGTGGGGTCTCCCCATGCGAGAGTAGGGAACTGCCAGGCATCAAATAAAACGAAAGGCTCAGTC
GAAAGACTGGGCCTTTCGTTTTATCTGTTGTTTGTCGGTGAACGCTCTCCTGAGTAGGACAAATCCGCCG
GGAGCGGATTTGAACGTTGCGAAGCAACGGCCCGGAGGGTGGCGGGCAGGACGCCCGCCATAAACTGCCA
GGCATCAAATTAAGCAGAAGGCCATCCTGACGGATGGCCTTTTTGCGTTTCTACAAACTCTTTTGTTTAT
TTTTCTAAATACATTCAAATATGTATCCGCTCATGAGACAATAACCCTGATAAATGCTTCAATAATATTG
AAAAAGGAAGAGTATGAGTATTCAACATTTCCGTGTCGCCCTTATTCCCTTTTTTGCGGCATTTTGCCTT
CCTGTTTTTGCTCACCCAGAAACGCTGGTGAAAGTAAAAGATGCTGAAGATCAGTTGGGTGCACGAGTGG
GTTACATCGAACTGGATCTCAACAGCGGTAAGATCCTTGAGAGTTTTCGCCCCGAAGAACGTTTTCCAAT
GATGAGCACTTTTAAAGTTCTGCTATGTGGCGCGGTATTATCCCGTGTTGACGCCGGGCAAGAGCAACTC
GGTCGCCGCATACACTATTCTCAGAATGACTTGGTTGAGTACTCACCAGTCACAGAAAAGCATCTTACGG
ATGGCATGACAGTAAGAGAATTATGCAGTGCTGCCATAACCATGAGTGATAACACTGCGGCCAACTTACT
TCTGACAACGATCGGAGGACCGAAGGAGCTAACCGCTTTTTTGCACAACATGGGGGATCATGTAACTCGC
CTTGATCGTTGGGAACCGGAGCTGAATGAAGCCATACCAAACGACGAGCGTGACACCACGATGCCTGTAG
CAATGGCAACAACGTTGCGCAAACTATTAACTGGCGAACTACTTACTCTAGCTTCCCGGCAACAATTAAT
AGACTGGATGGAGGCGGATAAAGTTGCAGGACCACTTCTGCGCTCGGCCCTTCCGGCTGGCTGGTTTATT
GCTGATAAATCTGGAGCCGGTGAGCGTGGGTCTCGCGGTATCATTGCAGCACTGGGGCCAGATGGTAAGC
CCTCCCGTATCGTAGTTATCTACACGACGGGGAGTCAGGCAACTATGGATGAACGAAATAGACAGATCGC
TGAGATAGGTGCCTCACTGATTAAGCATTGGTAACTGTCAGACCAAGTTTACTCATATATACTTTAGATT
GATT
[125 nt withheld, positions 1895-2019]
C
[141 nt withheld, positions 2021-2161]
CCTTTGACGTTGGAGTCCACGTTCTTT
[37 nt withheld, positions 2189-2225]
ACCCTATCTCGGGCTATTCTTTTGATTTATAAGGGATTTTGCCGATTTCGGCCTATTGGTTAAAAAATGA
GCTGATTTAACAAAAATTTAACGCGAATTTTAACAAAATATTAACGTTTACAATTTAAAAGGATCTAGGT
GAAGATCCTTTTTGATAATCTCATGACCAAAATCCCTTAACGTGAGTTTTCGTTCCACTGAGCGTCAGAC
CCCGTAGAAAAGATCAAAGGATCTTCTTGAGATCCTTTTTTTCTGCGCGTAATCTGCTGCTTGCAAACAA
AAAAACCACCGCTACCAGCGGTGGTTTGTTTGCCGGATCAAGAGCTACCAACTCTTTTTCCGAAGGTAAC
TGGCTTCAGCAGAGCGCAGATACCAAATACTGTCCTTCTAGTGTAGCCGTAGTTAGGCCACCACTTCAAG
AACTCTGTAGCACCGCCTACATACCTCGCTCTGCTAATCCTGTTACCAGTGGCTGCTGCCAGTGGCGATA
AGTCGTGTCTTACCGGGTTGGACTCAAGACGATAGTTACCGGATAAGGCGCAGCGGTCGGGCTGAACGGG
GGGTTCGTGCACACAGCCCAGCTTGGAGCGAACGACCTACACCGAACTGAGATACCTACAGCGTGAGCTA
TGAGAAAGCGCCACGCTTCCCGAAGGGAGAAAGGCGGACAGGTATCCGGTAAGCGGCAGGGTCGGAACAG
GAGAGCGCACGAGGGAGCTTCCAGGGGGAAACGCCTGGTATCTTTATAGTCCTGTCGGGTTTCGCCACCT
CTGACTTGAGCGTCGATTTTTGTGATGCTCGTCAGGGGGGCGGAGCCTATGGAAAAACGCCAGCAACGCG
GCCTTTTTACGGTTCCTGGCCTTTTGCTGGCCTTTTGCTCACATGTTCTTTCCTGCGTTATCCCCTGATT
CTGTGGATAACCGTATTACCGCCTTTGAGTGAGCTGATACCGCTCGCCGCAGCCGAACGACCGAGCGCAG
CGAGTCAGTGAGCGAGGAAGCGGAAGAGCGCCTGATGCGGTATTTTCTCCTTACGCATCTGTGCGGTATT
TCACACCGCATAGGGTCATGGCTGCGCCCCGACACCCGCCAACACCCGCTGACGCGCCCTGACGGGCTTG
TCTGCTCCCGGCATCCGCTTACAGACAAGCTGTGACCGTCTCCGGGAGCTGCATGTGTCAGAGGTTTTCA
CCGTCATCACCGAAACGCGCGAGGCAGAAGGAGATGGCGCCCAACAGTCCCCCGGCCACGGGGCCTGCCA
CCATACCCACGCCGAAACAAGCGCTCATGAGCCCGAAGTGGCGAGCCCGATCTTCCCCATCGGTGATGTC
GGCGATATAGGCGCCAGCAACCGCACCTGTGGCGCCGGTGATGCCGGCCACGATGCGTCCGGCGTAGAGG
ATCTGCTCATGTTTGACAGCTTATCATCGATTCAGCTTTTCAGCCGCCGCCAGAACGTCGTCCGGCTGAT
GCCTAAATAATTCGCCGCTGCTGTTTTATCGCCATTAAATTTCTCCAGTGCCTGTTGTGGTGTCAGTAAG
CGTGGAGCGGGAGTTTTCGCCGACTCGCGCGCCAGTTCCGGCAGTAGCAGCTGCAAAAATTGCGGCGTTA
AATCCGGCGTCGGTTCCACACTTAAAAATAGCGCCAGTCGCTCCATCATATTGCGCAGTTCACGAATATT
GCCCGGCCAGTCGTAGTGCACCAGCACGGTTTCGCTTGCCTGTAATCCCTGGCGTAATGCGGCAGAAAAC
GGGGTGGAGAGCGCCGCCAGAGACACTTTCAAAAAGCTTTCCGCCAGTGGCAGAATATCCGCCACCCGCT
CGCGCAGTGGTGGCAATTGCAGACGCAAAATACTCAGCCGATAAAACAGGTCACGGCGAAACTGCCCTTG
CCGCATATCTTCTTCCAGATTGCAGTGAGTGGCGCTAATGACCCGCACATCCACCGGAACAGGCTGATGC
CCGCCGACGCGGGTGACCTCTTTTTCTTCCAGCACCCGCAGCAGCCGGGTCTGCAACGGCAGCGGCATTT
CGCCAATCTCATCGAGAAACAGCGTACCTCCGTGGGCGATTTCAAACAGCCCGGCGCGACCGCCGCGTCG
CGAGCCGGTAAACGCCCCTTCCTCATAGCCAAACAGTTCTGCTTCCAGCAGCGATTCGGCAATCGCCCCG
CAGTTGACTGCAACAAACGGATGCGACTTTTTGCCCTGTCGCGCATCGTGGCGGGCAAAATATTCCCGAT
GAATCGCCTGGGCCGCCAGCTCTTTGCCCGTCCCCGTTTCCCCCTCAATCAACACCGCTGCACTGGAGCG
GGCATACAGCAAAATAGTCTGCCGTACTTGTTCCATCTGTGGTGATTGACCGAGCATATCGCCCAGCACG
TAACGAGTTCTCAGGGCGTTGCGGGTGGCATCGTGAGTGTTATGGCGTAACGACATGCGCGTCATATCCA
GCGCATCGCTGAACGCCTGGCGCACGGTGGCGGCGGAATAGATAAAAATTCCGGTCATTCCGGCTTCTTC
TGCCAGATCGGTAATCAGCCCCGCGCCGACCACCGCTTCGGTGCCGTTAGCTTTTAGCTCGTTAATCTGC
CCGCGTGCGTCTTCTTCGGTAATGTAGCTACGTTGATCGAGGCGCAAATTAAAGGTTTTTTGAAACGCCA
CCAGTGCCGGAATAGTTTCCTGATAAGTGACAACGCCGATAGAAGAGGTGAGTTTTCCGGCTTTTGCCAG
TGCCTGTAACACATCGTAGCCGCTCGGTTTAATCAAAATAACTGGCACTGACAGGCGGCTTTTCAGGTAC
GCGCCGTTAGATCCAGCGGCGATGATGGCGTCACAGCGTTCGTTTGCCAGTTTCTTGTGGATGTAGGTCA
CCGCTTTTTCAAAGCCAAGCTGGATAGGGGTAATGTTCGCCAGGTGATCAAACTCGAGGCTGATATCGCG
AAACAGCTCGAACAGGCGCGTTACAGATACCGTCCAGATAACCGGTTTGTCGTCATTAAGCCGTGGTGGA
TGTGCCATAGCGCACCGCAAAGTTAAGAAACCGAATATTGGGTTTAGTCTTGTTTCATAATTGTTGCAAT
GAAACGCGGTGAAACATTGCCTGAAACGTTAACTGAAACGCATATTTGCGGATTAGTTCATGACTTTATC
TCTAACAAATTGAAATTAAACATTTAATTTTATTAAGGCAATTGTGGCACACCCCTTGCTTTGTCTTTAT
CAACGCAAATAACAAGTTGATAACAAGCTAGCAGGAGGAATTCACCATGGACCTGGATCTGGAAGCCAGC
GCCGCTGCGCATCCGGTTCGTGTCGCACAAAAATTACGCGCAGGATAATATCCG
Features (pLannotate 1.2.2; 15 found; start..end, strand, type, name):
      1..423     +  CDS            exbD: EXBD_ECOLI - Experimental evidence at protein level: Swiss-Prot protein existence level 1. Involved in the TonB-dependent energy-dependent transport of various receptor-bound substrates. From Escherichia coli (strain K12).
    431..475     +  misc_feature   MCS (fragment): pUC18/19 multiple cloning site
    559..674     +  ncRNA          5S rRNA: Accession: RF00001 - 5S ribosomal RNA
    678..764     +  terminator     rrnB T1 terminator: Escherichia coli rrnB; transcription terminator T1 from the E. coli rrnB gene
    856..883     +  terminator     rrnB T2 terminator: transcription terminator T2 from the E. coli rrnB gene
    902..993     +  promoter       AmpR promoter: bla
    994..1854    +  CDS            AmpR: β-lactamase; bla; confers resistance to ampicillin, carbenicillin, and related antibiotics
   1896..2276    +  rep_origin     M13 ori (sequence partly withheld): M13 bacteriophage origin of replication; arrow indicates direction of (+) strand synthesis
   2462..3050    +  rep_origin     ori: high-copy-number ColE1/pMB1/pBR322/pUC origin of replication
   3236..3287    -  misc_feature   bom (fragment): basis of mobility region from pBR322
   3403..3442    -  CDS            rop (fragment): Rop protein, which maintains plasmids at low copy number; rop
   3443..3628    -  CDS            TcR (fragment): tetracycline efflux protein; tet; confers resistance to tetracycline
   3638..3657    +  promoter       tet promoter (fragment): E. coli promoter for tetracycline efflux protein gene
   3660..5243    -  CDS            prpR: PRPR_ECOLI - Also known as yahP. Experimental evidence at protein level: Swiss-Prot protein existence level 1. Involved in the transcriptional regulation of the propionate catabolism operon. From Escherichia coli (strain K12).
   5495..5560    +  CDS            exbB (fragment): EXBB_ECOLI - Experimental evidence at protein level: Swiss-Prot protein existence level 1. Involved in the TonB-dependent energy-dependent transport of various receptor-bound substrates. Protects ExbD from proteolytic degradation and functionally stabilizes TonB. From Escherichia coli (strain K12).
