[The description below was written by a language model from this plasmid's Addgene catalogue record and pLannotate feature annotations shown in this document.]
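Description:
pKP2182 is a 5,569-bp bacterial expression plasmid built on the pPro24 backbone and carrying Escherichia coli exbD with two alanine substitutions, V45A and P50A. It is propagated in E. coli as a high-copy plasmid through a ColE1/pMB1-type origin and selected with ampicillin via the bla (β-lactamase) gene and its own promoter. An M13 phage origin is also present. Fragments of bom, rop, the tetracycline resistance gene and the tet promoter are annotated as well; these look like non-functional leftovers of a pBR322-derived lineage.

The exbD coding sequence is followed by a fragment of the pUC-type multiple cloning site, a 5S rRNA segment and the rrnB T1 and T2 transcription terminators, which stop read-through from the expression cassette. Upstream, on the opposite strand, lies prpR, the E. coli transcriptional regulator of the propionate catabolism operon. This arrangement fits a propionate-responsive expression system, in which PrpR activates a divergent promoter to give titratable expression, although the promoter itself is not annotated in the feature table. A short fragment from exbB sits immediately upstream of exbD (across the circular junction), suggesting that the insert retains some of the native exbB–exbD operon junction. The cloning sites used are not recorded.

ExbD acts with ExbB and TonB in energy-dependent transport of receptor-bound substrates across the outer membrane. Going by the title of the associated publication, this double mutant was made to study the role of the intrinsically disordered region of ExbD in signal transduction, presumably by expressing the variant protein in E. coli and comparing its behaviour with wild type.
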