Addgene plasmid #167610: pKP2182
Purpose: Express ExbD V45A,P50A
Depositing lab: Kathleen Postle. Depositing organization: Pennsylvania State University. Publication: The Intrinsically Disordered Region of ExbD Is Required for Signal Transduction. Kopp DR, Postle K. J Bacteriol. 2020 Mar 11;202(7). pii: JB.00687-19. doi: 10.1128/JB.00687-19. Print 2020 Mar 11. PubMed 31932309.
Backbone
  Vector backbone: pPro24
  Vector type: Bacterial Expression
Growth in bacteria
  Bacterial resistance: Ampicillin, 100 μg/mL
  Growth temperature: 37°C
  Growth strain: DH5alpha
  Copy number: High Copy
Gene/Insert
  Gene/Insert name: exbD V45A, P50A
  Species: Escherichia coli
  Mutation: exbD with V45A, P50A mutation
  Cloning method: Restriction Enzyme; 5′ cloning site Unknown (unknown if destroyed)
Terms and licenses: Academic/Nonprofit Terms; Industry Terms: Not Available to Industry
How to cite: pKP2182 was a gift from Kathleen Postle (Addgene plasmid # 167610 ; http://n2t.net/addgene:167610 ; RRID:Addgene_167610)
